>Addgene plasmid #57234 | PS-CFP2-MCPA2-C-18 | addgene full sequence | sequence record 221544 | Addgene NGS Result
CGTTACATAACTTACGGTAAATGGCCCGCCTGGCTGACCGCCCAACGACCCCCGCCCATTGACGTCAATA
ATGACGTATGTTCCCATAGTAACGCCAATAGGGACTTTCCATTGACGTCAATGGGTGGAGTATTTACGGT
AAACTGCCCACTTGGCAGTACATCAAGTGTATCATATGCCAAGTACGCCCCCTATTGACGTCAATGACGG
TAAATGGCCCGCCTGGCATTATGCCCAGTACATGACCTTATGGGACTTTCCTACTTGGCAGTACATCTAC
GTATTAGTCATCGCTATTACCATGGTGATGCGGTTTTGGCAGTACATCAATGGGCGTGGATAGCGGTTTG
ACTCACGGGGATTTCCAAGTCTCCACCCCATTGACGTCAATGGGAGTTTGTTTTGGCACCAAAATCAACG
GGACTTTCCAAAATGTCGTAACAACTCCGCCCCATTGACGCAAATGGGCGGTAGGCGTGTACGGTGGGAG
GTCTATATAAGCAGAGCTGGTTTAGTGAACCGTCAGATCCGCTAGCGCTACCGGTCGCCACCATGAGCAA
GGGCGCCGAGCTGTTCACCGGCATCGTGCCCATCCTGATCGAGCTGAATGGCGATGTGAATGGCCACAAG
TTCAGCGTGAGCGGCGAGGGCGAGGGCGATGCCACCTACGGCAAGCTGACCCTGAAGTTCATCTGCACCA
CCGGCAAGCTGCCTGTGCCCTGGCCCACCCTGGTGGCCACCCTGAGCTACGGCGTGCAGTGCTTCTCACG
CTACCCCGATCACATGAAGCAGCACGACTTCTTCAAGAGCGCCATGCCTGAGGGCTACATCCAGGAGCGC
ACCATCTTCTTCGAGGATGACGGCAACTACAAGACGCGCGCCGAGGTGAAGTTCGAGGGCGATACCCTGG
TGAGTCGCATCGAGCTGACCGGCACTGATTTCAAGGAGGATGGCAACATCCTGGGCAATAAGATGGAGTA
CAACTACAACGCCACCAATGTGTACATCGTGGCCGACAAGGCCAGGAATGGCATCAAGGTGAACTTCAAG
GTCCGCCACAACATCAAGGATGGCAGCGTGCAGCTGGCCGACCACTACCAGCAGAATACCCCCATCGGCG
ATGGCCCTGTGCTGCTGCCCGATAACCACTACCTGTCCACCCAGAGCGCCCTGTCCAAGGACCCCAACGA
GAAGCGCGATCACATGATCTACCTCGAGTTCGTGACCGCCGCCGCCATCACCCACGGCATGGATGAGCTG
TACAAGTCCGGACTCAGATCTAGTAGCGGAGGTAGCGCATCCGGCGGAAGCGGAGGAAGCGCGGATCTGG
AGGAGCAGTTGTCCGATGAGGAGAAGGTTCGTATAGCAGCAAAATTCATCATTCACGCCCCTCCTGGAGA
ATTTAATGAGGTTTTTAATGATGTTCGACTATTGCTTAATAATGATAATCTTCTCAGGGAAGGAGCCGCA
CATGCATTTGCACAGTATAACCTGGACCAGTTTACACCAGTAAAAATTGAAGGCTATGAAGATCAGGTTT
TGATAACAGAACATGGAGACTTGGGAAATGGAAAATTTTTGGATCCAAAAAACAGAATCTGTTTCAAATT
TGATCATTTAAGAAAGGAAGCAACTGATCCAAGGCCCTACGAAGCAGAAAATGCCATTGAATCCTGGAGA
ACTTCAGTAGAAACTGCACTGCGAGCTTATGTAAAAGAGCATTATCCGAATGGGGTCTGCACTGTGTATG
GCAAAAAAGTAGATGGGCAGCAAACCATTATTGCATGCATAGAAAGCCATCAGTTTCAAGCAAAAAACTT
TTGGAATGGTCGTTGGAGGTCAGAGTGGAAGTTTACAGTCACTCCTTCCACCACACAGGTGGTTGGCATT
TTGAAAATTCAGGTTCATTATTATGAAGATGGTAATGTTCAGCTAGTGAGTCATAAAGATATACAAGATT
CCCTCACAGTATCTAATGAGGTGCAAACAGCAAAAGAATTTATAAAGATTGTAGAAGCTGCAGAAAATGA
ATACCAGACTGCCATCAGTGAGAATTATCAGACGATGTCGGACACTACCTTCAAAGCCTTACGTCGACAG
TTGCCAGTGACACGTACTAAGATCGACTGGAACAAGATCCTTAGCTACAAGATTGGCAAAGAGATGCAGA
ATGCATAAGAATTCTGCAGTCGACGGTACCGCGGGCCCGGGATCCACCGGATCTAGATAACTGATCATAA
TCAGCCATACCACATTTGTAGAGGTTTTACTTGCTTTAAAAAACCTCCCACACCTCCCCCTGAACCTGAA
ACATAAAATGAATGCAATTGTTGTTGTTAACTTGTTTATTGCAGCTTATAATGGTTACAAATAAAGCAAT
AGCATCACAAATTTCACAAATAAAGCATTTTTTTCACTGCATTCTAGTTGTGGTTTGTCCAAACTCATCA
ATGTATCTTAACGCGTAAATTGTAAGCGTTAATATTTTGTTAAAATTCGCGTTAAATTTTTGTTAAATCA
GCTCATTTTTTAACCAATAGGCCGAAATCGGCAAAATCCCTTATAAATCAAAAGAATAGACCGAGATAGG
GT
[37 nt withheld, positions 2593-2629]
AAAGAACGTGGACTCCAACGTCAAAGG
[49 nt withheld, positions 2657-2705]
T
[91 nt withheld, positions 2707-2797]
G
[124 nt withheld, positions 2799-2922]
CAGGTGGCACTTTTCGGGGAAATGTGCGCGGAACCCCTATTTGTTTATTTTTCTAAATACATTCAAATAT
GTATCCGCTCATGAGACAATAACCCTGATAAATGCTTCAATAATATTGAAAAAGGAAGAGTCCTGAGGCG
GAAAGAACCAGCTGTGGAATGTGTGTCAGTTAGGGTGTGGAAAGTCCCCAGGCTCCCCAGCAGGCAGAAG
TATGCAAAGCATGCATCTCAATTAGTCAGCAACCAGGTGTGGAAAGTCCCCAGGCTCCCCAGCAGGCAGA
AGTATGCAAAGCATGCATCTCAATTAGTCAGCAACCATAGTCCCGCCCCTAACTCCGCCCATCCCGCCCC
TAACTCCGCCCAGTTCCGCCCATTCTCCGCCCCATGGCTGACTAATTTTTTTTATTTATGCAGAGGCCGA
GGCCGCCTCGGCCTCTGAGCTATTCCAGAAGTAGTGAGGAGGCTTTTTTGGAGGCCTAGGCTTTTGCAAA
GATCGATCAAGAGACAGGATGAGGATCGTTTCGCATGATTGAACAAGATGGATTGCACGCAGGTTCTCCG
GCCGCTTGGGTGGAGAGGCTATTCGGCTATGACTGGGCACAACAGACAATCGGCTGCTCTGATGCCGCCG
TGTTCCGGCTGTCAGCGCAGGGGCGCCCGGTTCTTTTTGTCAAGACCGACCTGTCCGGTGCCCTGAATGA
ACTGCAAGACGAGGCAGCGCGGCTATCGTGGCTGGCCACGACGGGCGTTCCTTGCGCAGCTGTGCTCGAC
GTTGTCACTGAAGCGGGAAGGGACTGGCTGCTATTGGGCGAAGTGCCGGGGCAGGATCTCCTGTCATCTC
ACCTTGCTCCTGCCGAGAAAGTATCCATCATGGCTGATGCAATGCGGCGGCTGCATACGCTTGATCCGGC
TACCTGCCCATTCGACCACCAAGCGAAACATCGCATCGAGCGAGCACGTACTCGGATGGAAGCCGGTCTT
GTCGATCAGGATGATCTGGACGAAGAGCATCAGGGGCTCGCGCCAGCCGAACTGTTCGCCAGGCTCAAGG
CGAGCATGCCCGACGGCGAGGATCTCGTCGTGACCCATGGCGATGCCTGCTTGCCGAATATCATGGTGGA
AAATGGCCGCTTTTCTGGATTCATCGACTGTGGCCGGCTGGGTGTGGCGGACCGCTATCAGGACATAGCG
TTGGCTACCCGTGATATTGCTGAAGAGCTTGGCGGCGAATGGGCTGACCGCTTCCTCGTGCTTTACGGTA
TCGCCGCTCCCGATTCGCAGCGCATCGCCTTCTATCGCCTTCTTGACGAGTTCTTCTGAGCGGGACTCTG
GGGTTCGAAATGACCGACCAAGCGACGCCCAACCTGCCATCACGAGATTTCGATTCCACCGCCGCCTTCT
ATGAAAGGTTGGGCTTCGGAATCGTTTTCCGGGACGCCGGCTGGATGATCCTCCAGCGCGGGGATCTCAT
GCTGGAGTTCTTCGCCCACCCTAGGGGGAGGCTAACTGAAACACGGAAGGAGACAATACCGGAAGGAACC
CGCGCTATGACGGCAATAAAAAGACAGAATAAAACGCACGGTGTTGGGTCGTTTGTTCATAAACGCGGGG
TTCGGTCCCAGGGCTGGCACTCTGTCGATACCCCACCGAGACCCCATTGGGGCCAATACGCCCGCGTTTC
TTCCTTTTCCCCACCCCACCCCCCAAGTTCGGGTGAAGGCCCAGGGCTCGCAGCCAACGTCGGGGCGGCA
GGCCCTGCCATAGCCTCAGGTTACTCATATATACTTTAGATTGATTTAAAACTTCATTTTTAATTTAAAA
GGATCTAGGTGAAGATCCTTTTTGATAATCTCATGACCAAAATCCCTTAACGTGAGTTTTCGTTCCACTG
AGCGTCAGACCCCGTAGAAAAGATCAAAGGATCTTCTTGAGATCCTTTTTTTCTGCGCGTAATCTGCTGC
TTGCAAACAAAAAAACCACCGCTACCAGCGGTGGTTTGTTTGCCGGATCAAGAGCTACCAACTCTTTTTC
CGAAGGTAACTGGCTTCAGCAGAGCGCAGATACCAAATACTGTTCTTCTAGTGTAGCCGTAGTTAGGCCA
CCACTTCAAGAACTCTGTAGCACCGCCTACATACCTCGCTCTGCTAATCCTGTTACCAGTGGCTGCTGCC
AGTGGCGATAAGTCGTGTCTTACCGGGTTGGACTCAAGACGATAGTTACCGGATAAGGCGCAGCGGTCGG
GCTGAACGGGGGGTTCGTGCACACAGCCCAGCTTGGAGCGAACGACCTACACCGAACTGAGATACCTACA
GCGTGAGCTATGAGAAAGCGCCACGCTTCCCGAAGGGAGAAAGGCGGACAGGTATCCGGTAAGCGGCAGG
GTCGGAACAGGAGAGCGCACGAGGGAGCTTCCAGGGGGAAACGCCTGGTATCTTTATAGTCCTGTCGGGT
TTCGCCACCTCTGACTTGAGCGTCGATTTTTGTGATGCTCGTCAGGGGGGCGGAGCCTATGGAAAAACGC
CAGCAACGCGGCCTTTTTACGGTTCCTGGCCTTTTGCTGGCCTTTTGCTCACATGTTCTTTCCTGCGTTA
TCCCCTGATTCTGTGGATAACCGTATTACCGCCATGCATTAGTTATTAATAGTAATCAATTACGGGGTCA
TTAGTTCATAGCCCATATATGGAGTTCCG
Features (pLannotate 1.2.2; 16 found; start..end, strand, type, name):
      1..304     +  enhancer       CMV enhancer: human cytomegalovirus immediate early enhancer
    305..508     +  promoter       CMV promoter: human cytomegalovirus (CMV) immediate early promoter
    553..1266    +  CDS            PS-CFP2: PS-CFP2 is a photoconvertible blue fluorescent protein, derived from Aequorea coerulescens.
   1321..2175    +  CDS            Capza2: CAZA2_MOUSE - Also known as Cappa2. Experimental evidence at protein level: Swiss-Prot protein existence level 1. F-actin-capping proteins bind in a Ca(2+)-independent manner to the fast growing ends of actin filaments (barbed end) thereby blocking the exchange of subunits at these ends. Unlike other capping proteins (such as gelsolin and severin), these proteins do not sever actin filaments. From Mus musculus (Mouse).
   2179..2215    +  misc_feature   MCS (fragment): multiple cloning site
   2232..2316    +  CDS            large T antigen (fragment): large T antigen from SV40 (simian virus 40)
   2339..2460    +  polyA_signal   SV40 poly(A) signal: SV40 polyadenylation signal
   2494..2922    -  rep_origin     f1 ori (sequence partly withheld): f1 bacteriophage origin of replication; arrow indicates direction of (+) strand synthesis
   2949..3053    +  promoter       AmpR promoter: bla
   3055..3412    +  promoter       SV40 promoter: SV40 enhancer and early promoter
   3447..4241    +  CDS            NeoR/KanR: aminoglycoside phosphotransferase from Tn5; aph(3')-II (or nptII); confers resistance to neomycin, kanamycin, and G418 (Geneticin®)
   4262..4414    +  CDS            ble (fragment): BLE_KLEPN - Experimental evidence at protein level: Swiss-Prot protein existence level 1. Binding protein with a strong affinity to the bleomycin family of antibiotics. Binds to CL990; an antimitotic-antibiotic compound. From Klebsiella pneumoniae.
   4473..4520    +  polyA_signal   HSV TK poly(A) signal: herpes simplex virus thymidine kinase polyadenylation signal (Cole and Stacy, 1985)
   4611..4627    -  polyA_signal   bGH poly(A) signal (fragment): bovine growth hormone polyadenylation signal
   4849..5437    +  rep_origin     ori: high-copy-number ColE1/pMB1/pBR322/pUC origin of replication
   5552..5611    +  enhancer       CMV enhancer (fragment): human cytomegalovirus immediate early enhancer
