[The description below was written by a language model from this plasmid's Addgene catalogue record and pLannotate feature annotations shown in this document.]
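Description:
PS-CFP2-MCPA2-C-18 is a mammalian expression plasmid built on the PS-CFP2-C1 backbone, a C1-style fluorescent protein fusion vector. It encodes mouse F-actin capping protein alpha 2 (Capza2, also called Cappa2) fused to the C-terminus of the photoswitchable fluorescent protein PS-CFP2. The sequenced record is about 5.6 kb. Transcription is driven by the human cytomegalovirus immediate early enhancer and promoter, with PS-CFP2 placed first. A short gap of roughly 18 codons, presumably the linker indicated by the "18" in the name, separates it from the Capza2 coding sequence. A remnant of the multiple cloning site and an SV40 polyadenylation signal follow the insert.

The plasmid replicates at high copy in E. coli from a ColE1/pUC-type origin and also carries an f1 phage origin. A single Tn5 aminoglycoside phosphotransferase gene (NeoR/KanR) serves both hosts. The bacterial bla promoter drives it for kanamycin selection, and the SV40 enhancer/early promoter drives it in mammalian cells for G418 selection, with termination at the HSV TK polyadenylation signal. The short large T antigen, ble and bGH poly(A) annotations are fragmentary matches within backbone sequence rather than functional elements.

The construct is intended as a localization marker for the actin capping protein, which binds the barbed ends of actin filaments and blocks subunit exchange there without severing. PS-CFP2 is photoconvertible. The recorded spectra, excitation 400/490 nm and emission 468/511 nm, correspond to its cyan and converted green states. This should allow a selected pool of the tagged protein to be optically highlighted and followed in live cells, although the record itself lists only localization as the purpose.
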