Addgene plasmid #57234: PS-CFP2-MCPA2-C-18
Purpose: Localization: Actin Capping Protein , Excitation: 400 / 490, Emission: 468 / 511
Depositing lab: Michael Davidson. Depositing organization: Florida State University, Tallahassee.
Backbone
  Vector backbone: PS-CFP2-C1
  Backbone size w/o insert (bp): 4750
  Vector type: Mammalian Expression
  Selectable markers: Neomycin (select with G418)
Growth in bacteria
  Bacterial resistance: Kanamycin, 50 μg/mL
  Growth temperature: 37°C
  Growth strain: DH5alpha
  Copy number: High Copy
Gene/Insert
  Gene/Insert name: MCPA2 (alt names: Mouse capping protein alpha 2; NM_007604.2)
  Species: M. musculus (mouse)
  Promoter: CMV
  Tag / fusion protein: PS-CFP2 (N terminal on backbone)
  Cloning method: Unknown
  Sequencing primers: 5′ CMV-F; 3′ SV40pA-R
Terms and licenses: Academic/Nonprofit Terms; Industry Terms
Depositor comments: M. musculus (mouse) capping protein alpha 2. Excitation = 400 / 490; Emission = 468 / 511
How to cite: PS-CFP2-MCPA2-C-18 was a gift from Michael Davidson (Addgene plasmid # 57234 ; http://n2t.net/addgene:57234 ; RRID:Addgene_57234)
