>Addgene plasmid #57234 | PS-CFP2-MCPA2-C-18 | depositor partial sequence | sequence record 88371 | insert sequence
GACGTCAGATCCGCTAGCGCTACCGGTCGCCACCATGAGCAAGGGCGCCGAGCTGTTCACCGGCATCGTG
CCCATCCTGATCGAGCTGAATGGCGATGTGAATGGCCACAAGTTCAGCGTGAGCGGCGAGGGCGAGGGCG
ATGCCACCTACGGCAAGCTGACCCTGAAGTTCATCTGCACCACCGGCAAGCTGCCTGTGCCCTGGCCCAC
CCTGGTGGCCACCCTGAGCTACGGCGTGCAGTGCTTCTCACGCTACCCCGATCACATGAAGCAGCACGAC
TTCTTCAAGAGCGCCATGCCTGAGGGCTACATCCAGGAGCGCACCATCTTCTTCGAGGATGACGGCAACT
ACAAGACGCGCGCCGAGGTGAAGTTCGAGGGCGATACCCTGGTGAGTCGCATCGAGCTGACCGGCACTGA
TTTCAAGGAGGATGGCAACATCCTGGGCAATAAGATGGAGTACAACTACAACGCCACCAATGTGTACATC
GTGGCCGACAAGGCCAGGAATGGCATCAAGGTGAACTTCAAGGTCCGCCACAACATCAAGGATGGCAGCG
TGCAGCTGGCCGACCACTACCAGCAGAATACCCCCATCGGCGATGGCCCTGTGCTGCTGCCCGATAACCA
CTACCTGTCCACCCAGAGCGCCCTGTCCAAGGACCCCAACGAGAAGCGCGATCACATGATCTACCTCGAG
TTCGTGACCGCCGCCGCCATCACCCACGGCATGGATGAGCTGTACAAGTCCGGACTCAGATCTAGTAGCG
GAGGTAGCGCATCCGGCGGAAGCGGAGGAAGCGCGGATCTGGAGGAGCAGTTGTCCGATGAGGAGAAAGT
TCGTATAGCAGCAAAATTCATCATTCACGCCCCTCCTGGAGAATTTAATGAGGTTTTTAATGATGTTCGA
CTATTGCTTAATAATGATAATCTTCTCAGGGAAGGAGCCGCACATGCATTTGCACAGTATAACCTGGACC
AGTTTACACCAGTAAAAATTGAAGGCTATGAAGATCAGGTTTTGATAACAGAACATGGAGACTTGGGAAA
TGGAAAATTTTTGGATCCAAAAAACAGAATCTGTTTCAAATTTGATCATTTAAGAAAGGAAGCAACTGAT
CCAAGGCCCTACGAAGCAGAAAATGCCATTGAATCCTGGAGAACTTCAGTAGAAACTGCACTGCGAGCTT
ATGTAAAAGAGCATTATCCGAATGGGGTCTGCACTGTGTATGGCAAAAAAGTAGATGGGCAGCAAACCAT
TATTGCATGCATAGAAAGCCATCAGTTTCAAGCAAAAAACTTTTGGAATGGTCGTTGGAGGTCAGAGTGG
AAGTTTACAGTCACTCCTTCCACCACACAGGTGGTTGGCATTTTGAAAATTCAGGTTCATTATTATGAAG
ATGGTAATGTTCAGCTAGTGAGTCATAAAGATATACAAGATTCCCTCACAGTATCTAATGAGGTGCAAAC
AGCAAAAGAATTTATAAAGATTGTAGAAGCTGCAGAAAATGAATACCAGACTGCCATCAGTGAGAATTAT
CAGACGATGTCGGACACTACCTTCAAAGCCTTACGTCGACAGTTGCCAGTGACACGTACTAAGATCGACT
GGAACAAGATCCTTAGCTACAAGATTGGCAAAGAGATGCAGAATGCATAAGAATTCTGCAGTCGACGGTA
CCGCGGGCCCGGGATCCACCGGATCTAGATAACTGATCATAATCAGCC
